>Addgene plasmid #195783 | pENTR223-BARF1 | addgene full sequence | sequence record 385845 | Addgene NGS Result
CTTTCCTGCGTTATCCCCTGATTCTGTGGATAACCGTATTACCGCCTTTGAGTGAGCTGATACCGCTCGC
CGCAGCCGAACGACCGAGCGCAGCGAGTCAGTGAGCGAGGAAGCGGAAGAGCGCCCAATACGCAAACCGC
CTCTCCCCGCGCGTTGGCCGATTCATTAATGCAGCTGGCACGACAGGTTTCCCGACTGGAAAGCGGGCAG
TGAGCGCAACGCAATTAATACGCGTACCGCTAGCCAGGAAGAGTTTGTAGAAACGCAAAAAGGCCATCCG
TCAGGATGGCCTTCTGCTTAGTTTGATGCCTGGCAGTTTATGGCGGGCGTCCTGCCCGCCACCCTCCGGG
CCGTTGCTTCACAACGTTCAAATCCGCTCCCGGCGGATTTGTCCTACTCAGGAGAGCGTTCACCGACAAA
CAACAGATAAAACGAAAGGCCCAGTCTTCCGACTGAGCCTTTCGTTTTATTTGATGCCTGGCAGTTCCCT
ACTCTCGCGTTAACGCTAGCATGGATGTTTTCCCAGTCACGACGTTGTAAAACGACGGCCAGTCTTAAGC
TCGGGCCCCAAATAATGATTTTATTTTGACTGATAGTGACCTGTTCGTTGCAACAAATTGATGAGCAATG
CTTTTTTATAATGCCAACTTTGTACAAAAAAGTTGGCATGGCCAGGTTCATCGCTCAGCTCCTCCTGTTG
GCCTCCTGTGTGGCCGCCGGCCAGGCTGTCACCGCTTTCTTGGGTGAGCGAGTCACCCTGACCTCCTACT
GGAGGAGGGTGAGCCTCGGTCCAGAGATTGAGGTCAGCTGGTTTAAACTGGGCCCAGGAGAGGAGCAGGT
GCTTATTGGGCGCATGCACCACGATGTCATCTTTATAGAGTGGCCTTTCAGGGGCTTCTTTGATATCCAC
AGAAGTGCCAACACCTTCTTTTTAGTAGTCACCGCTGCCAACATCTCCCATGACGGCAACTACCTGTGCC
GCATGAAACTGGGCGAGACCGAGGTCACCAAGCAGGAACACCTGAGCGTGGTGAAGCCTCTAACGCTGTC
TGTCCACTCCGAAAGGTCTCAGTTCCCAGACTTCTCTGTCCTTACTGTGACATGCACCGTGAATGCATTT
CCCCATCCCCACGTCCAGTGGCTCATGCCCGAGGGCGTGGAGCCCGCACCAACTGCGGCAAATGGCGGTG
TTATGAAGGAAAAGGATGGGAGCCTCTCTGTTGCTGTTGACCTGTCACTTCCCAAGCCCTGGCACCTGCC
AGTGACCTGCGTTGGGAAAAATGACAAGGAGGAAGCCCACGGGGTTTATGTTTCTGGATACTTGTCGCAA
CCAACTTTCTTGTACAAAGTTGGCATTATAAGAAAGCATTGCTTATCAATTTGTTGCAACGAACAGGTCA
CTATCAGTCAAAATAAAATCATTATTTGCCATCCAGCTGATATCCCCTATAGTGAGTCGTATTACATGGT
CATAGCTGTTTCCTGGCAGCTCTGGCCCGTGTCTCAAAATCTCTGATGTTACATTGCACAAGATAAAAAT
ATATCATCATGCCTCCTCTAGACCAGCCAGGACAGAAATGCCTCGACTTCGCTGCTACCCAAGGTTGCCG
GGTGACGCACACCGTGGAAACGGATGAAGGCACGAACCCAGTGGACATAAGCCTGTTCGGTTCGTAAGCT
GTAATGCAAGTAGCGTATGCGCTCACGCAACTGGTCCAGAACCTTGACCGAACGCAGCGGTGGTAACGGC
GCAGTGGCGGTTTTCATGGCTTGTTATGACTGTTTTTTTGGGGTACAGTCTATGCCTCGGGCATCCAAGC
AGCAAGCGCGTTACGCCGTGGGTCGATGTTTGATGTTATGGAGCAGCAACGATGTTACGCAGCAGGGCAG
TCGCCCTAAAACAAAGTTAAACATTATGAGGGAAGCGGTGATCGCCGAAGTATCGACTCAACTATCAGAG
GTAGTTGGCGTCATCGAGCGCCATCTCGAACCGACGTTGCTGGCCGTACATTTGTACGGCTCCGCAGTGG
ATGGCGGCCTGAAGCCACACAGTGATATTGATTTGCTGGTTACGGTGACCGTAAGGCTTGATGAAACAAC
GCGGCGAGCTTTGATCAACGACCTTTTGGAAACTTCGGCTTCCCCTGGAGAGAGCGAGATTCTCCGCGCT
GTAGAAGTCACCATTGTTGTGCACGACGACATCATTCCGTGGCGTTATCCAGCTAAGCGCGAACTGCAAT
TTGGAGAATGGCAGCGCAATGACATTCTTGCAGGTATCTTCGAGCCAGCCACGATCGACATTGATCTGGC
TATCTTGCTGACAAAAGCAAGAGAACATAGCGTTGCCTTGGTAGGTCCAGCGGCGGAGGAACTCTTTGAT
CCGGTTCCTGAACAGGATCTATTTGAGGCGCTAAATGAAACCTTAACGCTATGGAACTCGCCGCCCGACT
GGGCTGGCGATGAGCGAAATGTAGTGCTTACGTTGTCCCGCATTTGGTACAGCGCAGTAACCGGCAAAAT
CGCGCCGAAGGATGTCGCTGCCGACTGGGCAATGGAGCGCCTGCCGGCCCAGTATCAGCCCGTCATACTT
GAAGCTAGACAGGCTTATCTTGGACAAGAAGAAGATCGCTTGGCCTCGCGCGCAGATCAGTTGGAAGAAT
TTGTCCACTACGTGAAAGGCGAGATCACCAAGGTAGTCGGCAAATAACCCTCGAGCCACCCATGACCAAA
ATCCCTTAACGTGAGTTACGCGTCGTTCCACTGAGCGTCAGACCCCGTAGAAAAGATCAAAGGATCTTCT
TGAGATCCTTTTTTTCTGCGCGTAATCTGCTGCTTGCAAACAAAAAAACCACCGCTACCAGCGGTGGTTT
GTTTGCCGGATCAAGAGCTACCAACTCTTTTTCCGAAGGTAACTGGCTTCAGCAGAGCGCAGATACCAAA
TACTGTTCTTCTAGTGTAGCCGTAGTTAGGCCACCACTTCAAGAACTCTGTAGCACCGCCTACATACCTC
GCTCTGCTAATCCTGTTACCAGTGGCTGCTGCCAGTGGCGATAAGTCGTGTCTTACCGGGTTGGACTCAA
GACGATAGTTACCGGATAAGGCGCAGCGGTCGGGCTGAACGGGGGGTTCGTGCACACAGCCCAGCTTGGA
GCGAACGACCTACACCGAACTGAGATACCTACAGCGTGAGCTATGAGAAAGCGCCACGCTTCCCGAAGGG
AGAAAGGCGGACAGGTATCCGGTAAGCGGCAGGGTCGGAACAGGAGAGCGCACGAGGGAGCTTCCAGGGG
GAAACGCCTGGTATCTTTATAGTCCTGTCGGGTTTCGCCACCTCTGACTTGAGCGTCGATTTTTGTGATG
CTCGTCAGGGGGGCGGAGCCTATGGAAAAACGCCAGCAACGCGGCCTTTTTACGGTTCCTGGCCTTTTGC
TGGCCTTTTGCTCACATGTT
Features (pLannotate 1.2.2; 12 found; start..end, strand, type, name):
    121..213     +  CDS            lacI (fragment): lac repressor; lacI; The lac repressor binds to the lac operator to inhibit transcription in E. coli. This inhibition can be relieved by adding lactose or isopropyl-β-D-thiogalactopyranoside (IPTG).
    268..295     -  terminator     rrnB T2 terminator: transcription terminator T2 from the E. coli rrnB gene
    427..470     +  terminator     rrnB T1 terminator: Escherichia coli rrnB; transcription terminator T1 from the E. coli rrnB gene
    517..553     -  CDS            lacZα (fragment): LacZα fragment of β-galactosidase; lacZ fragment
    570..665     +  protein_bind   attL3: mutant version of attL; recombination site for the Gateway® LR reaction LR Clonase™
    668..1330    +  CDS            BARF1_EBVB9: Experimental evidence at protein level: Swiss-Prot protein existence level 1. Plays diverse functions in immunomodulation and oncogenicity, maybe by acting as a functional receptor for human CSF1. May inhibit interferon secretion from mononuclear cells. Exhibits oncogenic activity in vitro. From Epstein-Barr virus (strain B95-8) (HHV-4) (Human herpesvirus 4).
   1332..1427    -  protein_bind   attL3: mutant version of attL; recombination site for the Gateway® LR reaction LR Clonase™
   1446..1464    -  promoter       T7 promoter: promoter for bacteriophage T7 RNA polymerase
   1654..1677    +  promoter       Pc promoter (fragment): intI1 (promoter lies within the coding sequence); class 1 integron promoter
   1853..1909    +  CDS            GmR (fragment): gentamycin acetyltransferase; aacC1; confers resistance to gentamycin
   1916..2707    +  CDS            SmR: aminoglycoside adenylyltransferase (Murphy, 1985); aadA; confers resistance to spectinomycin and streptomycin
   2800..3388    +  rep_origin     ori: high-copy-number ColE1/pMB1/pBR322/pUC origin of replication
