[The description below was written by a language model from this plasmid's Addgene catalogue record and pLannotate feature annotations shown in this document.]
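Description:
pENTR223-BARF1 is a Gateway entry clone carrying the Epstein-Barr virus BARF1 open reading frame in the pENTR223.1 backbone. It is a small bacterial plasmid of about 3.45 kb in the sequenced record. It replicates in E. coli from a high-copy ColE1/pUC-type origin and is selected with spectinomycin through the aadA (SmR) aminoglycoside adenylyltransferase gene, which also confers streptomycin resistance. An integron-derived Pc promoter fragment and a short remnant of a gentamicin resistance gene lie upstream of this marker. They appear to be leftovers of the cassette's origin rather than functional elements.

The insert is annotated as matching the BARF1 protein of EBV strain B95-8, a viral factor implicated in immunomodulation and oncogenicity, possibly by acting as a functional receptor for human CSF1. The coding sequence spans roughly 660 bp and is flanked on both sides by attL recombination sites in opposing orientation. The annotation software labels both as attL3, and the record does not specify the attL variants any further. These sites allow LR Clonase-mediated transfer of the ORF into any compatible destination vector. rrnB T1 and T2 terminators upstream of the cassette insulate the insert from read-through transcription, and a T7 promoter sits just beyond the downstream att site, pointing back toward the insert. Small lacI and lacZα fragments are also detected as backbone remnants.

The entry clone has no promoter for expressing BARF1 in eukaryotic cells and no tags are annotated. It serves as a shuttle source for generating expression constructs. The associated study mapped Epstein-Barr virus and virus–human protein interactions, consistent with use as part of a viral ORF collection.
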