Addgene plasmid #195783: pENTR223-BARF1
Purpose: Gateway Entry Clone of Epstein-Barr virus BARF1
Depositing lab: Eric Johannsen. Depositing organization: Brigham and Women's Hospital. Publication: Epstein-Barr virus and virus human protein interaction maps. Calderwood MA, Venkatesan K, Xing L, Chase MR, Vazquez A, Holthaus AM, Ewence AE, Li N, Hirozane-Kishikawa T, Hill DE, Vidal M, Kieff E, Johannsen E. Proc Natl Acad Sci U S A. 2007 May 1;104(18):7606-11. doi: 10.1073/pnas.0702332104. Epub 2007 Apr 19. PubMed 17446270.
Backbone
  Vector backbone: pENTR223.1
  Backbone manufacturer: Invitrogen
  Backbone size w/o insert (bp): 2875
  Vector type: Gateway Entry Vector
Growth in bacteria
  Bacterial resistance: Spectinomycin, 50 μg/mL
  Growth temperature: 37°C
  Growth strain: DH5alpha
  Copy number: High Copy
Gene/Insert
  Gene/Insert name: BARF1
  Species: Epstein-Barr virus
  Entrez Gene: BaRF1 (a.k.a. HHV4_BaRF1.1)
  Cloning method: Gateway Cloning
Terms and licenses: Academic/Nonprofit Terms; Industry Terms: Not Available to Industry
How to cite: pENTR223-BARF1 was a gift from Eric Johannsen (Addgene plasmid # 195783 ; http://n2t.net/addgene:195783 ; RRID:Addgene_195783)
